>Addgene plasmid #222822 | His-GST-ATG13 (363-517)-ULK1 (836-1050) | addgene full sequence | sequence record 438327 | Addgene NGS Result
TTCTTGAAGACGAAAGGGCCTCGTGATACGCCTATTTTTATAGGTTAATGTCATGATAATAATGGTTTCT
TAGACGTCAGGTGGCACTTTTCGGGGAAATGTGCGCGGAACCCCTATTTGTTTATTTTTCTAAATACATT
CAAATATGTATCCGCTCATGAGACAATAACCCTGATAAATGCTTCAATAACATTGAAAAAGGAAGAGTAT
GAGTATTCAACATTTCCGTGTCGCCCTTATTCCCTTTTTTGCGGCATTTTGCCTTCCTGTTTTTGCTCAC
CCAGAAACGCTGGTGAAAGTAAAAGATGCTGAAGATCAGTTGGGTGCACGAGTGGGTTACATCGAACTGG
ATCTCAACAGCGGTAAGATCCTTGAGAGTTTTCGCCCCGAAGAACGTTTTCCAATGATGAGCACTTTTAA
AGTTCTGCTATGTGGCGCGGTATTATCCCGTGTTGACGCCGGGCAAGAGCAACTCGGTCGCCGCATACAC
TATTCTCAGAATGACTTGGTTGAGTACTCACCAGTCACAGAAAAGCATCTTACGGATGGCATGACAGTAA
GAGAATTATGCAGTGCTGCCATAACCATGAGTGATAACACTGCGGCCAACTTACTTCTGACAACGATCGG
AGGACCGAAGGAGCTAACCGCTTTTTTGCACAACATGGGGGATCATGTAACTCGCCTTGATCGTTGGGAA
CCGGAGCTGAATGAAGCCATACCAAACGACGAGCGTGACACCACGATGCCTGCAGCAATGGCAACAACGT
TGCGCAAACTATTAACTGGCGAACTACTTACTCTAGCTTCCCGGCAACAATTAATAGACTGGATGGAGGC
GGATAAAGTTGCAGGACCACTTCTGCGCTCGGCCCTTCCGGCTGGCTGGTTTATTGCTGATAAATCTGGA
GCCGGTGAGCGTGGGTCTCGCGGTATCATTGCAGCACTGGGGCCAGATGGTAAGCCCTCCCGTATCGTAG
TTATCTACACGACGGGGAGTCAGGCAACTATGGATGAACGAAATAGACAGATCGCTGAGATAGGTGCCTC
ACTGATTAAGCATTGGTAACTGTCAGACCAAGTTTACTCATATATACTTTAGATTGATTTAAAACTTCAT
TTTTAATTTAAAAGGATCTAGGTGAAGATCCTTTTTGATAATCTCATGACCAAAATCCCTTAACGTGAGT
TTTCGTTCCACTGAGCGTCAGACCCCGTAGAAAAGATCAAAGGATCTTCTTGAGATCCTTTTTTTCTGCG
CGTAATCTGCTGCTTGCAAACAAAAAAACCACCGCTACCAGCGGTGGTTTGTTTGCCGGATCAAGAGCTA
CCAACTCTTTTTCCGAAGGTAACTGGCTTCAGCAGAGCGCAGATACCAAATACTGTCCTTCTAGTGTAGC
CGTAGTTAGGCCACCACTTCAAGAACTCTGTAGCACCGCCTACATACCTCGCTCTGCTAATCCTGTTACC
AGTGGCTGCTGCCAGTGGCGATAAGTCGTGTCTTACCGGGTTGGACTCAAGACGATAGTTACCGGATAAG
GCGCAGCGGTCGGGCTGAACGGGGGGTTCGTGCACACAGCCCAGCTTGGAGCGAACGACCTACACCGAAC
TGAGATACCTACAGCGTGAGCTATGAGAAAGCGCCACGCTTCCCGAAGGGAGAAAGGCGGACAGGTATCC
GGTAAGCGGCAGGGTCGGAACAGGAGAGCGCACGAGGGAGCTTCCAGGGGGAAACGCCTGGTATCTTTAT
AGTCCTGTCGGGTTTCGCCACCTCTGACTTGAGCGTCGATTTTTGTGATGCTCGTCAGGGGGGCGGAGCC
TATGGAAAAACGCCAGCAACGCGGCCTTTTTACGGTTCCTGGCCTTTTGCTGGCCTTTTGCTCACATGTT
CTTTCCTGCGTTATCCCCTGATTCTGTGGATAACCGTATTACCGCCTTTGAGTGAGCTGATACCGCTCGC
CGCAGCCGAACGACCGAGCGCAGCGAGTCAGTGAGCGAGGAAGCGGAAGAGCGCCTGATGCGGTATTTTC
TCCTTACGCATCTGTGCGGTATTTCACACCGCAATGGTGCACTCTCAGTACAATCTGCTCTGATGCCGCA
TAGTTAAGCCAGTATACACTCCGCTATCGCTACGTGACTGGGTCATGGCTGCGCCCCGACACCCGCCAAC
ACCCGCTGACGCGCCCTGACGGGCTTGTCTGCTCCCGGCATCCGCTTACAGACAAGCTGTGACCGTCTCC
GGGAGCTGCATGTGTCAGAGGTTTTCACCGTCATCACCGAAACGCGCGAGGCAGCTGCGGTAAAGCTCAT
CAGCGTGGTCGTGAAGCGATTCACAGATGTCTGCCTGTTCATCCGCGTCCAGCTCGTTGAGTTTCTCCAG
AAGCGTTAATGTCTGGCTTCTGATAAAGCGGGCCATGTTAAGGGCGGTTTTTTCCTGTTTGGTCACTGAT
GCCTCCGTGTAAGGGGGATTTCTGTTCATGGGGGTAATGATACCGATGAAACGAGAGAGGATGCTCACGA
TACGGGTTACTGATGATGAACATGCCCGGTTACTGGAACGTTGTGAGGGTAAACAACTGGCGGTATGGAT
GCGGCGGGACCAGAGAAAAATCACTCAGGGTCAATGCCAGCGCTTCGTTAATACAGATGTAGGTGTTCCA
CAGGGTAGCCAGCAGCATCCTGCGATGCAGATCCGGAACATAATGGTGCAGGGCGCTGACTTCCGCGTTT
CCAGACTTTACGAAACACGGAAACCGAAGACCATTCATGTTGTTGCTCAGGTCGCAGACGTTTTGCAGCA
GCAGTCGCTTCACGTTCGCTCGCGTATCGGTGATTCATTCTGCTAACCAGTAAGGCAACCCCGCCAGCCT
AGCCGGGTCCTCAACGACAGGAGCACGATCATGCGCACCCGTGGCCAGGACCCAACGCTGCCCGAGATGC
GCCGCGTGCGGCTGCTGGAGATGGCGGACGCGATGGATATGTTCTGCCAAGGGTTGGTTTGCGCATTCAC
AGTTCTCCGCAAGAATTGATTGGCTCCAATTCTTGGAGTGGTGAATCCGTTAGCGAGGTGCCGCCGGCTT
CCATTCAGGTCGAGGTGGCCCGGCTCCATGCACCGCGACGCAACGCGGGGAGGCAGACAAGGTATAGGGC
GGCGCCTACAATCCATGCCAACCCGTTCCATGTGCTCGCCGAGGCGGCATAAATCGCCGTGACGATCAGC
GGTCCAATGATCGAAGTTAGGCTGGTAAGAGCCGCGAGCGATCCTTGAAGCTGTCCCTGATGGTCGTCAT
CTACCTGCCTGGACAGCATGGCCTGCAACGCGGGCATCCCGATGCCGCCGGAAGCGAGAAGAATCATAAT
GGGGAAGGCCATCCAGCCTCGCGTCGCGAACGCCAGCAAGACGTAGCCCAGCGCGTCGGCCGCCATGCCG
GCGATAATGGCCTGCTTCTCGCCGAAACGTTTGGTGGCGGGACCAGTGACGAAGGCTTGAGCGAGGGCGT
GCAAGATTCCGAATACCGCAAGCGACAGGCCGATCATCGTCGCGCTCCAGCGAAAGCGGTCCTCGCCGAA
AATGACCCAGAGCGCTGCCGGCACCTGTCCTACGAGTTGCATGATAAAGAAGACAGTCATAAGTGCGGCG
ACGATAGTCATGCCCCGCGCCCACCGGAAGGAGCTGACTGGGTTGAAGGCTCTCAAGGGCATCGGTCGAC
GCTCTCCCTTATGCGACTCCTGCATTAGGAAGCAGCCCAGTAGTAGGTTGAGGCCGTTGAGCACCGCCGC
CGCAAGGAATGGTGCATGCAAGGAGATGGCGCCCAACAGTCCCCCGGCCACGGGGCCTGCCACCATACCC
ACGCCGAAACAAGCGCTCATGAGCCCGAAGTGGCGAGCCCGATCTTCCCCATCGGTGATGTCGGCGATAT
AGGCGCCAGCAACCGCACCTGTGGCGCCGGTGATGCCGGCCACGATGCGTCCGGCGTAGAGGATCGAGAT
CTCGATCCCGCGAAATTAATACGACTCACTATAGGGAGACCACAACGGTTTCCCTCTAGTGCCGGCTCCG
GAGAGCTCTTTAATTAAGCGGCCGCCCTGCAGGACTCGAGTTCTAGAAATAATTTTGTTTAACTTTAAGA
AGGAGATATACATATGAAATCTTCTCACCATCACCATCACCATGGTTCTTCTATGTCCCCTATACTAGGT
TATTGGAAAATTAAGGGCCTTGTGCAACCCACTCGACTTCTTTTGGAATATCTTGAAGAAAAATATGAAG
AGCATTTGTATGAGCGCGATGAAGGTGATAAATGGCGAAACAAAAAGTTTGAATTGGGTTTGGAGTTTCC
CAATCTTCCTTATTATATTGATGGTGATGTTAAATTAACACAGTCTATGGCCATCATACGTTATATAGCT
GACAAGCACAACATGTTGGGTGGTTGTCCAAAAGAGCGTGCAGAGATTTCAATGCTTGAAGGAGCGGTTT
TGGATATTAGATACGGTGTTTCGAGAATTGCATATAGTAAAGACTTTGAAACTCTCAAAGTTGATTTTCT
TAGCAAGCTACCTGAAATGCTGAAAATGTTCGAAGATCGTTTATGTCATAAAACATATTTAAATGGTGAT
CATGTAACCCATCCTGACTTCATGTTGTATGACGCTCTTGATGTTGTTTTATACATGGACCCAATGTGCC
TGGATGCGTTCCCAAAATTAGTTTGTTTTAAAAAACGTATTGAAGCTATCCCACAAATTGATAAGTACTT
GAAATCCAGCAAGTATATAGCATGGCCTTTGCAGGGCTGGCAAGCCACGTTTGGTGGTGGCGACCATCCT
CCAAAAGGGATCGAGGAAAACCTGTACTTCCAATCCAATGCACACGATGTCCTGGAAACCATCTTCGTGA
GAAAAGTCGGCGCTTTTGTGAACAAGCCCATTAATCAGGTCACACTCACCTCTCTGGACATCCCTTTCGC
TATGTTTGCACCAAAGAACCTCGAGCTGGAAGACACTGATCCCATGGTGAATCCTCCAGACTCACCCGAG
ACAGAAAGTCCTCTCCAGGGCAGTCTGCACAGCGATGGAAGCTCCGGTGGCTCTTCAGGCAACACACATG
ACGATTTCGTCATGATTGACTTCAAACCCGCTTTTTCCAAGGACGATATCCTCCCTATGGATCTGGGAAC
CTTCTACAGGGAGTTTCAGAATCCCCCTCAGCTCAGTAGCCTGAGCATTGACATCGGTGCCCAGTCCATG
GCTGAGGACCTCGATTCTCTGCCTGAAAAACTGGCTGTGCACGAGAAGAACGTCAGAGAATTCGACGCAT
TTGTGGAGACCCTGCAGGGTAGCGACGAAGCGATGGAGCAGGAACACACTGAGATCCTGAGGGGTCTCAG
ATTCACCCTGCTCTTTGTGCAGCATGTCCTGGAAATTGCTGCACTCAAGGGTAGTGCTAGCGAGGCAGCT
GGTGGACCAGAATACCAGCTGCAGGAGAGCGTGGTCGCCGACCAGATCTCTCTGCTCTCAAGGGAATGGG
GCTTCGCTGAGCAGCTGGTCCTCTATCTGAAGGTGGCCGAACTGCTCAGTAGCGGCCTGCAGTCCGCCAT
CGATCAGATTAGAGCTGGAAAGCTCTGCCTGTCCTCTACTGTGAAACAGGTGGTCCGGCGCCTGAACGAG
CTCTACAAGGCCAGTGTGGTCAGCTGTCAGGGACTCTCTCTGCGTCTCCAGCGGTTCTTTCTGGACAAAC
AGCGCCTGCTCGATAGGATCCACTCAATTACAGCTGAACGCCTGATCTTCAGCCATGCAGTGCAGATGGT
CCAGTCCGCAGCCCTGGACGAAATGTTTCAGCACAGGGAGGGATGCGTCCCCAGATACCATAAGGCTCTG
CTCCTGCTCGAGGGTCTGCAGCACATGCTCAGCGACCAGGCCGATATCGAAAATGTGACTAAGTGCAAAC
TGTGTATTGAGAGGAGACTCTCCGCTCTGCTCACAGGCATCTGTGCATAATAACATTGGAAGTGGATAAC
GGATCCGCGATCGCGGCGCGCCACCTGGTGGCCGGCCGGTACCACGCGTGCGCGCTGATCCGGCTGCTAA
CAAAGCCCGAAAGGAAGCTGAGTTGGCTGCTGCCACCGCTGAGCAATAACTAGCATAACCCCTTGGGGCC
TCTAAACGGGTCTTGAGGGGTTTTTTGCTGAAAGGAGGAACTATATCCGGATATCCACAGGACGGGTGTG
GTCGCCATGATCGCGTAGTCGATAGTGGCTCCAAGTAGCGAAGCGAGCAGGACTGGGCGGCGGCCAAAGC
GGTCGGACAGTGCTCCGAGAACGGGTGCGCATAGAAATTGCATCAACGCATATAGCGCTAGCAGCACGCC
ATAGTGACTGGCGATGCTGTCGGAATGGACGATATCCCGCAAGAGGCCCGGCAGTACCGGCATAACCAAG
CCTATGCCTACAGCATCCAGGGTGACGGTGCCGAGGATGACGATGAGCGCATTGTTAGATTTCATACACG
GTGCCTGACTGCGTTAGCAATTTAACTGTGATAAACTACCGCATTAAAGCTTATCGATGATAAGCTGTCA
AACATGAGAA
Features (pLannotate 1.2.2; 18 found; start..end, strand, type, name):
    104..208     +  promoter       AmpR promoter: bla
    209..1069    +  CDS            AmpR: β-lactamase; bla; confers resistance to ampicillin, carbenicillin, and related antibiotics
   1240..1828    +  rep_origin     ori: high-copy-number ColE1/pMB1/pBR322/pUC origin of replication
   2014..2153    -  misc_feature   bom: basis of mobility region from pBR322
   2255..2446    -  CDS            rop: Rop protein, which maintains plasmids at low copy number; rop
   2463..2843    +  CDS            YPB1_ECOLX: Protein predicted: Swiss-Prot protein existence level 4. From Escherichia coli.
   3085..3985    -  CDS            TcR (fragment): tetracycline efflux protein; tet; confers resistance to tetracycline
   4007..4025    +  promoter       T7 promoter: promoter for bacteriophage T7 RNA polymerase
   4114..4136    +  RBS            RBS: efficient ribosome binding site from bacteriophage T7 gene 10 (Olins and Rangwala, 1989)
   4156..4173    +  CDS            6xHis: 6xHis affinity tag
   4183..4836    +  CDS            GST26_SCHJA: Experimental evidence at protein level: Swiss-Prot protein existence level 1. GST isoenzymes appear to play a central role in the parasite detoxification system. Other functions are also suspected including a role in increasing the solubility of haematin in the parasite gut. From Schistosoma japonicum (Blood fluke).
   4846..4862    +  CDS            TEV site (fragment): tobacco etch virus (TEV) protease recognition and cleavage site
   4861..5337    +  CDS            ATG13 (fragment): ATG13_HUMAN - Also known as KIAA0652. Experimental evidence at protein level: Swiss-Prot protein existence level 1. Autophagy factor required for autophagosome formation and mitophagy. Target of the TOR kinase signaling pathway that regulates autophagy through the control of the phosphorylation status of ATG13 and ULK1, and the regulation of the ATG13-ULK1-RB1CC1 complex. Through its regulation of ULK1 activity, plays a role in the regulation of the kinase activity of mTORC1 and cell proliferation. From Homo sapiens (Human).
   5326..5997    +  CDS            ULK1 (fragment): ULK1_HUMAN - Also known as KIAA0722. Experimental evidence at protein level: Swiss-Prot protein existence level 1. Serine/threonine-protein kinase involved in autophagy in response to starvation (PubMed:18936157, PubMed:21460634, PubMed:21795849, PubMed:25040165). Acts upstream of phosphatidylinositol 3-kinase PIK3C3 to regulate the formation of autophagophores, the precursors of autophagosomes (PubMed:18936157, PubMed:21460634, PubMed:21795849, PubMed:25040165). Part of regulatory feedback loops in autophagy: acts both as a downstream effector and negative regulator of mammalian target of rap
   6083..6132    +  CDS            SET1 (fragment): solubility-enhancement tag derived from T7 phage gene 10B
   6140..6187    +  terminator     T7 terminator: transcription terminator for bacteriophage T7 RNA polymerase
   6213..6505    -  CDS            TcR (fragment): tetracycline efflux protein; tet; confers resistance to tetracycline
   6553..6581    -  promoter       tet promoter: E. coli promoter for tetracycline efflux protein gene
