[The description below was written by a language model from this plasmid's Addgene catalogue record and pLannotate feature annotations shown in this document.]
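Description:
His-GST-ATG13 (363-517)-ULK1 (836-1050) is a bacterial expression plasmid of about 6.6 kb built on the 2GT backbone, a ligation-independent-cloning vector that supplies an N-terminal His-GST tag. It is maintained in E. coli through a ColE1/pMB1-family origin accompanied by the pBR322 bom region and the rop gene, which holds plasmid number down and agrees with the catalogue's low-copy designation. Selection is by ampicillin through the bla gene under its own promoter. The annotated tetracycline-resistance pieces and tet promoter are only fragments flanking the expression cassette, a remnant of the pBR322-derived backbone rather than a working marker.

The expression cassette is driven by a T7 promoter followed by the phage T7 gene 10 ribosome binding site and closed by a T7 terminator, so expression requires a host that supplies T7 RNA polymerase. The single open reading frame encodes a 6xHis tag, Schistosoma japonicum glutathione S-transferase and a TEV protease cleavage site. These are followed by human ATG13 residues 363-517 joined through a five-residue linker to human ULK1 residues 836-1050 and a stop codon. Tethering the ATG13 C-terminal region to the ULK1 MIT domain region in one polypeptide produces the two interacting partners as a covalently linked complex. The dual tag allows nickel or glutathione affinity capture, and TEV cleavage can remove it. A short match to a T7 gene 10-derived solubility tag lies downstream of the stop codon and is most likely backbone sequence, not part of the product. The construct comes from work on the structure and activation of the human autophagy-initiating ULK1 complex, and is intended for producing this subcomplex recombinantly in bacteria.
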