Addgene plasmid #222822: His-GST-ATG13 (363-517)-ULK1 (836-1050)
Purpose: Bacteria expression of His-GST -ATG13 C-terminal and ULK1 MIT domain fusion complex
Depositing lab: James Hurley. Depositing organization: University of California, Berkeley. Publication: Structure and activation of the human autophagy-initiating ULK1C:PI3KC3-C1 supercomplex. Chen M, Nguyen TN, Ren X, Khuu G, Cook ASI, Zhao Y, Yildiz A, Lazarou M, Hurley JH. Nat Struct Mol Biol. 2025 Sep;32(9):1596-1605. doi: 10.1038/s41594-025-01557-x. Epub 2025 May 29. PubMed 40442316.
Backbone
  Vector backbone: 2GT
  Vector type: Bacterial Expression
Growth in bacteria
  Bacterial resistance: Ampicillin, 100 μg/mL
  Growth temperature: 37°C
  Growth strain: DH5alpha
  Copy number: Low Copy
Gene/Insert
  Gene/Insert name: ATG13, ULK1
  Species: H. sapiens (human)
  GenBank ID: NP_001333259.1, NP_003556.2
  Entrez Gene: ATG13 (a.k.a. KIAA0652, PARATARG8); ULK1 (a.k.a. ATG1, ATG1A, UNC51, Unc51.1, hATG1)
  Promoter: T7
  Tag / fusion protein: 6His-GST (N terminal on insert)
  Cloning method: Ligation Independent Cloning
Terms and licenses: Academic/Nonprofit Terms; Industry Terms: Not Available to Industry
Depositor comments: 6His-GST-TEVsite-ATG13 (363-517)-5aa linker-ULK1 (836-1050)-stop. Please visit https://doi.org/10.1101/2023.06.01.543278 for bioRxiv preprint.
How to cite: His-GST-ATG13 (363-517)-ULK1 (836-1050) was a gift from James Hurley (Addgene plasmid # 222822 ; http://n2t.net/addgene:222822 ; RRID:Addgene_222822)
