>Addgene plasmid #222822 | His-GST-ATG13 (363-517)-ULK1 (836-1050) | depositor partial sequence | sequence record 436292 | 6His-GST-TEVsite
ATGAAATCTTCTCACCATCACCATCACCATGGTTCTTCTATGTCCCCTATACTAGGTTATTGGAAAATTA
AGGGCCTTGTGCAACCCACTCGACTTCTTTTGGAATATCTTGAAGAAAAATATGAAGAGCATTTGTATGA
GCGCGATGAAGGTGATAAATGGCGAAACAAAAAGTTTGAATTGGGTTTGGAGTTTCCCAATCTTCCTTAT
TATATTGATGGTGATGTTAAATTAACACAGTCTATGGCCATCATACGTTATATAGCTGACAAGCACAACA
TGTTGGGTGGTTGTCCAAAAGAGCGTGCAGAGATTTCAATGCTTGAAGGAGCGGTTTTGGATATTAGATA
CGGTGTTTCGAGAATTGCATATAGTAAAGACTTTGAAACTCTCAAAGTTGATTTTCTTAGCAAGCTACCT
GAAATGCTGAAAATGTTCGAAGATCGTTTATGTCATAAAACATATTTAAATGGTGATCATGTAACCCATC
CTGACTTCATGTTGTATGACGCTCTTGATGTTGTTTTATACATGGACCCAATGTGCCTGGATGCGTTCCC
AAAATTAGTTTGTTTTAAAAAACGTATTGAAGCTATCCCACAAATTGATAAGTACTTGAAATCCAGCAAG
TATATAGCATGGCCTTTGCAGGGCTGGCAAGCCACGTTTGGTGGTGGCGACCATCCTCCAAAAGGGATCG
AGGAAAACCTGTACTTCCAATCCAATGCA
