>Addgene plasmid #222822 | His-GST-ATG13 (363-517)-ULK1 (836-1050) | depositor partial sequence | sequence record 436293 | ATG13 (363-517)-5aa linker-ULK1 (836-1050)-stop
CACGATGTCCTGGAAACCATCTTCGTGAGAAAAGTCGGCGCTTTTGTGAACAAGCCCATTAATCAGGTCA
CACTCACCTCTCTGGACATCCCTTTCGCTATGTTTGCACCAAAGAACCTCGAGCTGGAAGACACTGATCC
CATGGTGAATCCTCCAGACTCACCCGAGACAGAAAGTCCTCTCCAGGGCAGTCTGCACAGCGATGGAAGC
TCCGGTGGCTCTTCAGGCAACACACATGACGATTTCGTCATGATTGACTTCAAACCCGCTTTTTCCAAGG
ACGATATCCTCCCTATGGATCTGGGAACCTTCTACAGGGAGTTTCAGAATCCCCCTCAGCTCAGTAGCCT
GAGCATTGACATCGGTGCCCAGTCCATGGCTGAGGACCTCGATTCTCTGCCTGAAAAACTGGCTGTGCAC
GAGAAGAACGTCAGAGAATTCGACGCATTTGTGGAGACCCTGCAGGGTAGCGACGAAGCGATGGAGCAGG
AACACACTGAGATCCTGAGGGGTCTCAGATTCACCCTGCTCTTTGTGCAGCATGTCCTGGAAATTGCTGC
ACTCAAGGGTAGTGCTAGCGAGGCAGCTGGTGGACCAGAATACCAGCTGCAGGAGAGCGTGGTCGCCGAC
CAGATCTCTCTGCTCTCAAGGGAATGGGGCTTCGCTGAGCAGCTGGTCCTCTATCTGAAGGTGGCCGAAC
TGCTCAGTAGCGGCCTGCAGTCCGCCATCGATCAGATTAGAGCTGGAAAGCTCTGCCTGTCCTCTACTGT
GAAACAGGTGGTCCGGCGCCTGAACGAGCTCTACAAGGCCAGTGTGGTCAGCTGTCAGGGACTCTCTCTG
CGTCTCCAGCGGTTCTTTCTGGACAAACAGCGCCTGCTCGATAGGATCCACTCAATTACAGCTGAACGCC
TGATCTTCAGCCATGCAGTGCAGATGGTCCAGTCCGCAGCCCTGGACGAAATGTTTCAGCACAGGGAGGG
ATGCGTCCCCAGATACCATAAGGCTCTGCTCCTGCTCGAGGGTCTGCAGCACATGCTCAGCGACCAGGCC
GATATCGAAAATGTGACTAAGTGCAAACTGTGTATTGAGAGGAGACTCTCCGCTCTGCTCACAGGCATCT
GTGCATAATAA
